>Addgene plasmid #34211 | KHBD00049 | depositor partial sequence | sequence record 40778 | KHBD00049 sequence 834 bps
ATGGCGGGCATGGAGGTAGAATTCGACGAGACGGTGGCCAATCAGTTCAGCTGCAAGCGCTGCGACCGAA
CCTTCAGAAGCAAGCGGGATCAGACGTTGCATCGACAAGAGGTGCACAACCACAACAAGACCACCTACGA
GTGCAAGCTGTGCGCGAAGAGCTTCTGCAATTCGGGGAACCTGGATCGTCACATGAAGGTGCACAACGAT
GTGCGGCCCTTCGTGTGTAACATTTGCTCGAAGGCCTTCGCCCAGGCTGTGAACCTGCAGCGCCACTATG
CGGTGCACAGCGGGGAGCGGCCATTCACCTGTAACTTCTGCAACAAGTCCTTCACCCAGCAGAGCAACAT
GAAGCGCCACAAGATGACACACACTGGCGAGAAGCCGTTCCGCTGCCAGCGATGCGGCAGGTACTTTTCC
CAGCTGGTCAACCTCAAGAAACACAAGCTTGGCCACCTCAACGCCAAGCCCTACCAGTGTAATTACTGCG
AGAAGGGCTTCACCCAGCTGTCAAACTTTAAGCGCCACTTGCAGTCGCACATAAAGGAGGGCGTCGATGT
GGACGTGCCCGCCTCTATCCAGGCGGCTGCCGCCCTGGCCAGGGAACGGCTTGAGTCGGAGCAGAAACCA
AGCTTTTTCGAATGCATGGTGTGTCGGGCCATCTTTGATACCTTCGCTGACTATGAGAAGCACGAAGCCA
AGTGCCATGAGGACCACGAAAGGGCCCAGCTGGAGGTTAACCAGATGTCCCACATGCATCCAGACGACTA
TTTGCCCATGAAGTTTGCCGTGCCCGATCTGGATACGCACGAAATCATAATTGAGACTACACAT
