>Addgene plasmid #34211 | KHBD00049 | addgene partial sequence | sequence record 41719 | M13-Rev 5'-CAGGAAACAGCTATGACC-3'
GATTTTATTTTGACTGATAGTGACCTGTTCGTTGCAACAAATTGATAAGCAATGCTTTCTTATAATGCCA
ACTTTGTACAAGAAAGTTGGCAAATGTGTAGTCTCAATTATGATTTCGTGCGTATCCAGATCGGGCACGG
CAAACTTCATGGGCAAATAGTCGTCTGGATGCATGTGGGACATCTGGTTAACCTCCAGCTGGGCCCTTTC
GTGGTCCTCATGGCACTTGGCTTCGTGCTTCTCATAGTCAGCGAAGGTATCAAAGATGGCCCGACACACC
ATGCATTCGAAAAAGCTTGGTTTCTGCTCCGACTCAAGCCGTTCCCTGGCCAGGGCGGCAGCCGCCTGGA
TAGAGGCGGGCACGTCCACATCGACGCCCTCCTTTATGTGCGACTGCAAGTGGCGCTTAAAGTTTGACAG
CTGGGTGAAGCCCTTCTCGCAGTAATTACACTGGTAGGGCTTGGCGTTGAGGTGGCCAAGCTTGTGTTTC
TTGAGGTTGACCAGCTGGGAAAAGTACCTGCCGCATCGCTGGCAGCGGAACGGCTTCTCGCCAGTGTGTG
TCATCTTGTGGCGCTTCATGTTGCTCTGCTGGGTGAAGGACTTGTTGCAGAAGTTACAGGTGAATGGCCG
CTCCCCGCTGTGCACCGCATAGTGGCGCTGCAGGTTCACAGCCTGGGCGAAGGCCTTCGAGCAAATGTTA
CACACGAAGGGCCGCACATCGTTGTGCACCTTCATGTGACGATCCAGGTTCCCCGAATTGCAGAAGCTCT
TCGCGCACAG
