[The description below was written by a language model from this plasmid's Addgene catalogue record.]
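Description:
KHBD00049 is a Gateway entry-type clone built in the Invitrogen pDONR221 backbone, carrying the open reading frame of the Drosophila melanogaster gene CG17385 (FBgn0033934). The insert is 834 bp in a backbone recorded as 2,536 bp without insert, and it was introduced by Gateway recombination. In general, a BP reaction into a pDONR vector replaces the donor cassette with the gene of interest and leaves it flanked by attL sites, although no feature table is provided here to confirm the individual elements. The plasmid is maintained in E. coli as a high-copy construct under kanamycin selection. M13 forward and reverse primer sites flank the insert and are used for sequence verification.

The depositor notes that ORFs in this collection were cloned open-ended, without a stop codon. This allows the coding sequence to be transferred by LR recombination into destination vectors that add C-terminal as well as N-terminal fusion partners. The plasmid is not described as containing a promoter for expressing the insert, and none would be expected in a donor-vector backbone. It therefore serves as a shuttle source of the ORF rather than as an expression construct.

The clone belongs to a collection associated with a study on automated protein–DNA interaction screening of Drosophila regulatory elements, which suggests the ORF is meant to be moved into vectors suited to such assays. The record does not describe the function of the CG17385 protein or specify which destination vectors were used.
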