Addgene plasmid #34211: KHBD00049
Depositing lab: Bart Deplancke. Depositing organization: Swiss Federal Institute of Technology (EPFL). Publication: Automated protein-DNA interaction screening of Drosophila regulatory elements. Korneel Hens, Jean-Daniel Feuz, Alina Isakova, Antonina Lagovitina, Andreas Massouras, Julien Bryois, Patrick Callaerts, Susan E. Celniker, Bart Deplancke. Nat Methods. 2011 Oct 30;8(12):1065-70. 10.1038/nmeth.1763 PubMed 22037703.
Backbone
  Vector backbone: pDONR221
  Backbone manufacturer: Invitrogen
  Backbone size w/o insert (bp): 2536
  Vector type: Gateway Donor Vector
Growth in bacteria
  Bacterial resistance: Kanamycin, 50 μg/mL
  Growth temperature: 37°C
  Growth strain: DH5alpha
  Copy number: High Copy
Gene/Insert
  Gene/Insert name: CG17385 (alt names: FBgn0033934; CG17385)
  Species: D. melanogaster (fly)
  Insert size (bp): 834
  Entrez Gene: CG17385 (a.k.a. Dmel_CG17385, Dmel\CG17385)
  Cloning method: Gateway Cloning
  Sequencing primers: 5′ M13F; 3′ M13R
Terms and licenses: Academic/Nonprofit Terms; Industry Terms: Not Available to Industry
Depositor comments: Please note that the ORFs in this collection were cloned open-ended (without a stop codon).
How to cite: KHBD00049 was a gift from Bart Deplancke (Addgene plasmid # 34211 ; http://n2t.net/addgene:34211 ; RRID:Addgene_34211)
